Addgene plasmid #154523: pEPYC0CM0383
Purpose: Phytobricks Level 0 part
Depositing lab: Nicola Patron. Depositing organization: Earlham Institute. Publication: Rational design of minimal synthetic promoters for plants. Cai YM, Kallam K, Tidd H, Gendarini G, Salzman A, Patron NJ. Nucleic Acids Res. 2020 Aug 28. pii: 5897334. doi: 10.1093/nar/gkaa682. PubMed 32856047.
Backbone
  Vector backbone: pUAP1
  Vector type: Synthetic Biology
Growth in bacteria
  Bacterial resistance: Chloramphenicol, 25 μg/mL
  Growth temperature: 37°C
  Growth strain: NEB Stable
  Copy number: High Copy
Gene/Insert
  Gene/Insert name: MinSyn_020
  Species: Synthetic
  Cloning method: Restriction Enzyme; 5′ cloning site BpiI (destroyed during cloning); 3′ cloning site BpiI (destroyed during cloning)
Terms and licenses: Academic/Nonprofit Terms; Industry Terms: Not Available to Industry
Depositor comments: Please visit https://www.biorxiv.org/content/10.1101/2020.05.14.095406v1 for bioRxiv preprint.
How to cite: pEPYC0CM0383 was a gift from Nicola Patron (Addgene plasmid # 154523 ; http://n2t.net/addgene:154523 ; RRID:Addgene_154523)
