[The description below was written by a language model from this plasmid's Addgene catalogue record and pLannotate feature annotations shown in this document.]
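Description:
pEPYC0CM0383 is a small (about 2.2 kb) synthetic-biology plasmid that stores a Phytobrick Level 0 standard part in the pUAP1 universal acceptor backbone. It is a bacterial cloning and storage vector rather than an expression or delivery vector. It replicates in E. coli from a high-copy ColE1/pUC-type origin and is selected with chloramphenicol through a cat (chloramphenicol acetyltransferase) gene driven by its native cat promoter and followed by the lambda t0 terminator. Two further annotated bacterial terminators, a putative terminator and a his operon terminator, lie on opposite strands in the region between the resistance cassette and the origin. They most likely flank the part-insertion site and insulate it from read-through transcription, although the feature table does not annotate the insert itself.

The payload is MinSyn_020, a fully synthetic sequence belonging to a series of rationally designed minimal synthetic promoters for plants. The record does not give its length, its cis-regulatory element composition or its expression strength, and automated annotation recognised no known feature within it, which is expected for a novel designed sequence. The part was inserted using the Type IIS enzyme BpiI, and both sites were destroyed in the process, as is standard when domesticating parts into a universal acceptor. As a Level 0 Phytobrick, it is intended to be released and combined with other standard parts, such as coding sequences and terminators, in Golden Gate-style one-pot assemblies. These assemblies build transcriptional units for plant expression, for example to tune transgene expression levels or to construct synthetic genetic circuits in plants.
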