Features (pLannotate 1.2.2; 6 found; start..end, strand, type, name):
    255..352     -  promoter       cat promoter: promoter of the E. coli cat gene encoding chloramphenicol acetyltransferase
    438..481     -  terminator     bacterial terminator: putative bacterial transcription terminator
    641..698     +  terminator     his operon terminator: This putative transcriptin terminator from the E. coli his operon has a 2-bp deletion introduced during synthesis. Its efficiency has not been determined.
    893..1481    -  rep_origin     ori: high-copy-number ColE1/pMB1/pBR322/pUC origin of replication
   1664..1758    -  terminator     lambda t0 terminator: transcription terminator from phage lambda
   1782..254     -  CDS            cat (across the origin): CAT_ECOLX - Experimental evidence at protein level: Swiss-Prot protein existence level 1. This enzyme is an effector of chloramphenicol resistance in bacteria. From Escherichia coli. This protein is used as a marker in many commonly used cloning vectors, such as pACYC184.
>Addgene plasmid #154523 | pEPYC0CM0383 | depositor full sequence | sequence record 299395 | pEPYC0CM0383 sequence 2184 bps
CATATCACCAGCTCACCGTCTTTCATTGCCATACGAAATTCCGGATGAGCATTCATCAGGCGGGCAAGAA
TGTGAATAAAGGCCGGATAAAACTTGTGCTTATTTTTCTTTACGGTCTTTAAAAAGGCCGTAATATCCAG
CTGAACGGTCTGGTTATAGGTACATTGAGCAACTGACTGAAATGCCTCAAAATGTTCTTTACGATGCCAT
TGGGATATATCAACGGTGGTATATCCAGTGATTTTTTTCTCCATTTTAGCTTCCTTAGCTCCTGAAAATC
TCGATAACTCAAAAAATACGCCCGGTAGTGATCTTATTTCATTATGGTGAAAGTTGGAACCTCTTACGTG
CCCGATCAACTCGAGTGCCACCTGACGTCTAAGAAACCATTATTATCATGACATTAACCTATAAAAATAG
GCGTATCACGAGGCAGAATTTCAGATAAAAAAAATCCTTAGCTTTCGCTAAGGATGATTTCTGGAATTCG
GTCTCAGGAGGGAGGCGTGTCGTTTTAGTGAGGCAGTGGTCCCTCCACCAGTGGTCCCTCCACCAGTGGT
CCCTCCACCTATATAAGGTTTTGCTATTCATTGAAAGCAGTAGTGACTGATTTGTATATAATGTACTCGA
GACCCTGCAGTCCGGCAAAAAAGGGCAAGGTGTCACCACCCTGCCCTTTTTCTTTAAAACCGAAAAGATT
ACTTCGCGTTATGCAGGCTTCCTCGCTCACTGACTCGCTGCGCTCGGTCGTTCGGCTGCGGCGAGCGGTA
TCAGCTCACTCAAAGGCGGTAATACGGTTATCCACAGAATCAGGGGATAACGCAGGAAAGAACATGTGAG
CAAAAGGCCAGCAAAAGGCCAGGAACCGTAAAAAGGCCGCGTTGCTGGCGTTTTTCCACAGGCTCCGCCC
CCCTGACGAGCATCACAAAAATCGACGCTCAAGTCAGAGGTGGCGAAACCCGACAGGACTATAAAGATAC
CAGGCGTTTCCCCCTGGAAGCTCCCTCGTGCGCTCTCCTGTTCCGACCCTGCCGCTTACCGGATACCTGT
CCGCCTTTCTCCCTTCGGGAAGCGTGGCGCTTTCTCATAGCTCACGCTGTAGGTATCTCAGTTCGGTGTA
GGTCGTTCGCTCCAAGCTGGGCTGTGTGCACGAACCCCCCGTTCAGCCCGACCGCTGCGCCTTATCCGGT
AACTATCGTCTTGAGTCCAACCCGGTAAGACACGACTTATCGCCACTGGCAGCAGCCACTGGTAACAGGA
TTAGCAGAGCGAGGTATGTAGGCGGTGCTACAGAGTTCTTGAAGTGGTGGCCTAACTACGGCTACACTAG
AAGAACAGTATTTGGTATCTGCGCTCTGCTGAAGCCAGTTACCTTCGGAAAAAGAGTTGGTAGCTCTTGA
TCCGGCAAACAAACCACCGCTGGTAGCGGTGGTTTTTTTGTTTGCAAGCAGCAGATTACGCGCAGAAAAA
AAGGATCTCAAGAAGATCCTTTGATCTTTTCTACGGGGTCTGACGCTCAGTGGAACGAAAACTCACGTTA
AGGGATTTTGGTCATGAGATTATCAAAAAGGATCTTCACCTAGATCCTTTTAAATTAAAAATGAAGTTTT
AAATCAATCTAAAGTATATATGAGTAAACTTGGTCTGACAGCTCGAGGCTTGGATTCTCACCAATAAAAA
ACGCCCGGCGGCAACCGAGCGTTCTGAACAAATCCAGATGGAGTTCTGAGGTCATTACTGGATCTATCAA
CAGGAGTCCAAGCGAGCTCGATATCAAATTACGCCCCGCCCTGCCACTCATCGCAGTACTGTTGTAATTC
ATTAAGCATTCTGCCGACATGGAAGCCATCACAAACGGCATGATGAACCTGAATCGCCAGCGGCATCAGC
ACCTTGTCGCCTTGCGTATAATATTTGCCCATGGTGAAAACGGGGGCGAAGAAGTTGTCCATATTGGCCA
CGTTTAAATCAAAACTGGTGAAACTCACCCAGGGATTGGCTGAGACGAAAAACATATTCTCAATAAACCC
TTTAGGGAAATAGGCCAGGTTTTCACCGTAACACGCCACATCTTGCGAATATATGTGTAGAAACTGCCGG
AAATCGTCGTGGTATTCACTCCAGAGCGATGAAAACGTTTCAGTTTGCTCATGGAAAACGGTGTAACAAG
GGTGAACACTATCC
